Addgene plasmid #123273: pCEP4-BG505.SOSIP-gp160
Purpose: Mammalian expression plasmid for Env from the BG505 HIV-1 isolate (containing SOSIP mutations)
Depositing lab: Erik Procko. Publication: Conformational engineering of HIV-1 Env based on mutational tolerance in the CD4 and PG16 bound states. Heredia JD, Park J, Choi H, Gill KS, Procko E. J Virol. 2019 Mar 20. pii: JVI.00219-19. doi: 10.1128/JVI.00219-19. PubMed 30894475.
Backbone
  Vector backbone: pCEP4
  Backbone manufacturer: Invitrogen
  Backbone size w/o insert (bp): 10393
  Total vector size (bp): 12754
  Vector type: Mammalian Expression
  Selectable markers: Hygromycin
Growth in bacteria
  Bacterial resistance: Ampicillin, 100 μg/mL
  Growth temperature: 37°C
  Growth strain: DH5alpha
  Copy number: High Copy
Gene/Insert
  Gene/Insert name: HIV-1 (BG505) Env (alt names: gp160; Env)
  Species: Human immunodeficiency virus 1
  Insert size (bp): 2583
  Mutation: Codon-optimized synthetic gene; SOSIP mutations
  GenBank ID: ABA61516.1
  Promoter: CMV
  Tag / fusion protein: CD5 leader peptide (N terminal on insert)
  Cloning method: Restriction Enzyme; 5′ cloning site NheI (not destroyed); 3′ cloning site XhoI (not destroyed)
  Sequencing primers: 5′ CMV_fwd; 3′ EBV_rev
Terms and licenses: Academic/Nonprofit Terms; Industry Terms: Not Available to Industry
How to cite: pCEP4-BG505.SOSIP-gp160 was a gift from Erik Procko (Addgene plasmid # 123273 ; http://n2t.net/addgene:123273 ; RRID:Addgene_123273)
