[The description below was written by a language model from this plasmid's Addgene catalogue record and pLannotate feature annotations shown in this document.]
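Description:
pCEP4-BG505.SOSIP-gp160 is a 12.8 kb mammalian expression plasmid built on the Invitrogen pCEP4 episomal backbone. It carries a codon-optimized synthetic gene for full-length Env (gp160) from the BG505 isolate of HIV-1. The roughly 2.6 kb insert sits between retained NheI and XhoI sites, downstream of the human cytomegalovirus immediate-early enhancer and promoter, and is followed by an SV40 polyadenylation signal. The native signal sequence is replaced or preceded by an N-terminal CD5 leader peptide, a secretory signal commonly used to improve entry of viral glycoproteins into the secretory pathway. The coding sequence includes the SOSIP mutations, although the record does not list the individual substitutions. In general, these are an engineered gp120–gp41 disulfide and a gp41 helix-breaking substitution that stabilize the Env trimer in its prefusion closed conformation. Because the gp160 form is encoded, the transmembrane region is retained, so the protein would be expected to be membrane-anchored at the cell surface rather than secreted.

The backbone supplies the Epstein-Barr virus oriP origin and an EBNA1 coding sequence. Together these allow the plasmid to replicate and persist as a nuclear episome in permissive primate cells. A hygromycin B phosphotransferase cassette, driven by an HSV thymidine kinase promoter and ended by the TK poly(A) signal, provides selection in mammalian cells. In E. coli the plasmid is maintained at high copy through a ColE1/pUC-type origin with ampicillin resistance. Several short annotated fragments (herpesvirus ORFs, TcR, rop, large T antigen) appear to be backbone remnants rather than functional parts. The associated study concerns the mutational tolerance and conformational engineering of Env in its CD4- and PG16-bound states, which is consistent with using the plasmid to express Env in human cells for binding analyses.
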