Features (pLannotate 1.2.2; 22 found; start..end, strand, type, name):
     46..2577    +  CDS            env: ENV_HV1Y2 - Experimental evidence at protein level: Swiss-Prot protein existence level 1. [Transmembrane protein gp41]: Acts as a class I viral fusion protein. Under the current model, the protein has at least 3 conformational states: pre-fusion native state, pre-hairpin intermediate state, and post-fusion hairpin state. During fusion of viral and target intracellular membranes, the coiled coil regions (heptad repeats) assume a trimer-of-hairpins structure, positioning the fusion peptide in close proximity to the C-terminal region of the ectodomain. The formation of this structure appears to d
   2603..2737    -  polyA_signal   SV40 poly(A) signal: SV40 polyadenylation signal
   2760..2843    -  CDS            large T antigen (fragment): large T antigen from SV40 (simian virus 40)
   2846..2886    +  CDS            rop (fragment): Rop protein, which maintains plasmids at low copy number; rop
   2998..3016    -  misc_feature   MCS (fragment): pUC18/19 multiple cloning site
   3462..5251    -  rep_origin     oriP: Epstein-Barr virus oriP replication origin (Yates et al., 2000)
   5252..5470    -  CDS            gL (fragment): GL_EBVB9 - Experimental evidence at protein level: Swiss-Prot protein existence level 1. The heterodimer glycoprotein H-glycoprotein L is required for the fusion of viral and plasma membranes leading to virus entry into the host cell. Acts as a functional inhibitor of gH and maintains gH in an inhibited form. Upon binding to host integrins, gL dissociates from gH leading to activation of the viral fusion glycoproteins gB and gH. Fusion of EBV with B-lymphocytes requires the additional receptor- binding protein gp42, which forms a complex with gH/gL. The heterodimer gH/gL targets also host EPHA
   5553..7478    -  CDS            EBNA1: Epstein-Barr nuclear antigen 1, also known as EBNA-1 crucial for latent viral infection, and for episomal amplification of vectors containing the oriP origin (Okita et al., 2013)
   7516..7860    -  CDS            BRRF2_EBVB9 (fragment): Protein inferred from homology: Swiss-Prot protein existence level 3. From Epstein-Barr virus (strain B95-8) (HHV-4) (Human herpesvirus 4).
   7863..7886    -  promoter       tet promoter (fragment): E. coli promoter for tetracycline efflux protein gene
   7999..8103    +  promoter       AmpR promoter: bla
   8104..8964    +  CDS            AmpR: β-lactamase; bla; confers resistance to ampicillin, carbenicillin, and related antibiotics
   9135..9723    +  rep_origin     ori: high-copy-number ColE1/pMB1/pBR322/pUC origin of replication
   9769..9927    -  CDS            TcR (fragment): tetracycline efflux protein; tet; confers resistance to tetracycline
  10048..10248   -  CDS            MDV035 (fragment): UL24_GAHVM - Protein inferred from homology: Swiss-Prot protein existence level 3. May play a role in the dispersal of host nucleolin from the nucleolus throughout the nucleus leading to a decrease in ribosome biogenesis. From Gallid herpesvirus 2 (strain Chicken/Md5/ATCC VR-987) (GaHV-2) (Marek's disease herpesvirus type 1).
  10237..10299   +  promoter       Mini-TK promoter: minimal herpes simplex virus (HSV) thymidine kinase promoter
  10342..11379   +  CDS            HygR: hygromycin B phosphotransferase confers resistance to hygromycin
  11421..11469   +  polyA_signal   HSV TK poly(A) signal: herpes simplex virus thymidine kinase polyadenylation signal (Cole and Stacy, 1985)
  11669..11893   +  CDS            gH (fragment): GH_HHV11 - Experimental evidence at protein level: Swiss-Prot protein existence level 1. The heterodimer glycoprotein H-glycoprotein L is required for the fusion of viral and plasma membranes leading to virus entry into the host cell. Following initial binding to host receptor, membrane fusion is mediated by the fusion machinery composed of gB and the heterodimer gH/gL. May also be involved in the fusion between the virion envelope and the outer nuclear membrane during virion morphogenesis. From Human herpesvirus 1 (strain 17) (HHV-1) (Human herpes simplex virus 1).
  11924..11949   -  CDS            bla(M) (fragment): β-lactamase lacking the signal sequence; bla(M); allows cytosolic expression of β-lactamase
  12123..12502   +  enhancer       CMV enhancer: human cytomegalovirus immediate early enhancer
  12504..12703   +  promoter       CMV promoter: human cytomegalovirus (CMV) immediate early promoter
>Addgene plasmid #123273 | pCEP4-BG505.SOSIP-gp160 | depositor full sequence | sequence record 235236 | pCEP4-BG505.SOSIP-gp160 sequence 12754 bps
GCCACCATGCCAATGGGCTCCCTTCAGCCCTTGGCTACCCTGTACCTTCTTGGGATGTTGGTCGCATCTG
TGCTTGCCGCAGAAAACTTGTGGGTAACTGTCTACTATGGAGTACCCGTTTGGAAAGACGCAGAAACAAC
GCTTTTTTGCGCATCCGACGCGAAGGCATACGAAACGGAAAAGCACAATGTTTGGGCAACGCATGCCTGC
GTCCCGACAGACCCAAATCCTCAGGAGATTCACCTTGAGAATGTAACAGAGGAATTCAACATGTGGAAGA
ATAACATGGTAGAACAAATGCATACGGATATTATCAGTCTTTGGGACCAGAGCCTTAAACCTTGCGTTAA
ACTTACGCCCCTCTGCGTAACTCTGCAATGTACTAACGTAACGAATAACATTACGGACGACATGCGCGGC
GAACTGAAGAATTGCAGCTTTAATATGACAACGGAGTTGCGAGATAAAAAGCAGAAGGTGTACAGCCTCT
TCTACAGGCTTGACGTTGTGCAAATAAACGAAAACCAGGGGAACAGGAGCAATAACTCCAATAAAGAATA
CAGATTGATCAACTGTAACACTAGCGCAATAACCCAGGCCTGCCCGAAGGTGTCATTTGAGCCGATTCCT
ATACACTATTGCGCCCCGGCAGGGTTTGCGATCTTGAAATGCAAGGATAAGAAGTTTAATGGAACTGGTC
CCTGTCCCAGTGTGAGTACGGTTCAGTGTACCCACGGCATAAAGCCAGTGGTATCCACTCAGCTTCTCCT
CAATGGCAGCCTCGCAGAGGAAGAGGTCATGATACGGAGTGAGAATATTACTAACAATGCCAAGAATATC
TTGGTCCAATTTAATACCCCCGTCCAGATTAATTGTACCCGACCTAATAATAATACCAGAAAATCCATTC
GCATCGGACCAGGTCAGGCGTTCTATGCCACGGGAGATATAATAGGTGACATCCGACAGGCGCATTGCAA
TGTAAGCAAGGCCACATGGAATGAGACTCTGGGTAAAGTTGTCAAGCAGCTCAGGAAGCATTTCGGGAAC
AATACCATCATCCGATTTGCGAACAGTAGTGGGGGTGATCTTGAAGTAACTACACATTCATTTAACTGCG
GCGGGGAGTTTTTTTATTGTAACACATCCGGGTTGTTCAACTCCACTTGGATATCTAACACTAGTGTTCA
GGGATCAAACTCCACAGGATCAAACGATAGTATAACACTTCCTTGTCGCATCAAACAGATTATCAACATG
TGGCAGCGAATCGGCCAGGCGATGTACGCCCCGCCTATCCAGGGAGTAATACGGTGCGTAAGCAACATAA
CGGGCCTTATACTTACGCGCGATGGAGGCAGCACTAATTCTACCACTGAGACGTTCCGGCCTGGCGGTGG
GGACATGCGAGACAACTGGCGGTCTGAGTTGTACAAGTACAAAGTGGTTAAAATCGAACCCCTGGGTGTC
GCCCCAACGAGATGTAAACGACGGGTAGTGGGAAGGAGGAGAAGGCGACGGGCGGTCGGCATTGGGGCCG
TTTTCTTGGGTTTTCTGGGGGCGGCTGGGAGCACTATGGGAGCAGCTAGTATGACCCTGACCGTACAGGC
GAGGAACCTCCTGTCCGGTATAGTGCAACAACAGTCAAACCTTCTTAGGGCTCCTGAGGCGCAGCAACAT
CTCCTTAAGTTGACTGTCTGGGGCATAAAGCAACTCCAAGCGCGGGTTCTCGCGGTGGAAAGATACCTTA
GGGACCAACAACTTTTGGGGATTTGGGGTTGTTCAGGCAAACTCATCTGTTGCACTAACGTTCCTTGGAA
CTCCTCATGGTCTAACCGAAATCTCTCCGAGATCTGGGATAATATGACATGGTTGCAGTGGGATAAGGAG
ATTAGCAATTACACTCAAATAATCTATGGGCTCCTGGAGGAAAGCCAGAATCAGCAGGAGAAGAATGAAC
AGGATCTTCTGGCCCTTGATAAGTGGGCAAGTCTTTGGAATTGGTTCGACATTTCAAATTGGCTTTGGTA
TATAAAGATATTTATAATGATTGTCGGGGGTTTGATAGGTTTGAGGATTGTGTTTGCTGTGCTGTCTGTT
ATCCACAGGGTTAGGCAGGGGTATAGTCCGCTCTCTTTTCAAACCCATACCCCCAACCCCAGGGGATTGG
ACCGACCCGAGCGGATTGAGGAGGAAGACGGTGAACAGGACCGGGGCAGAAGTACCCGCCTTGTTAGCGG
GTTTCTGGCTCTGGCGTGGGACGACTTGCGGAGCCTTTGCCTCTTCTGCTACCATCGCCTCAGAGATTTT
ATCTTGATCGCTGCCAGAATAGTAGAATTGTTGGGCCACAGCTCCCTCAAAGGTTTGAGACTTGGATGGG
AAGGTCTTAAATACCTGTGGAATTTGCTGGCTTACTGGGGTAGGGAGCTGAAGATTTCTGCCATTAACTT
GTTCGACACAATAGCTATTGCAGTTGCGGAGTGGACTGACAGAGTCATAGAAATAGGCCAAAGATTGTGT
CGGGCGTTTCTCCACATTCCACGGCGGATTAGGCAAGGACTTGAACGGGCCCTCCTTTAGTAACTCGAGG
CCGGCAAGGCCGGATCCAGACATGATAAGATACATTGATGAGTTTGGACAAACCACAACTAGAATGCAGT
GAAAAAAATGCTTTATTTGTGAAATTTGTGATGCTATTGCTTTATTTGTAACCATTATAAGCTGCAATAA
ACAAGTTAACAACAACAATTGCATTCATTTTATGTTTCAGGTTCAGGGGGAGGTGTGGGAGGTTTTTTAA
AGCAAGTAAAACCTCTACAAATGTGGTATGGCTGATTATGATCCGGCTGCCTCGCGCGTTTCGGTGATGA
CGGTGAAAACCTCTGACACATGCAGCTCCCGGAGACGGTCACAGCTTGTCTGTAAGCGGATGCCGGGAGC
AGACAAGCCCGTCAGGGCGCGTCAGCGGGTGTTGGCGGGTGTCGGGGCGCAGCCATGAGGTCGACTCTAG
AGGATCGATCCCCGCCCCGGACGAACTAAACCTGACTACGACATCTCTGCCCCTTCTTCGCGGGGCAGTG
CATGTAATCCCTTCAGTTGGTTGGTACAACTTGCCAACTGGGCCCTGTTCCACATGTGACACGGGGGGGG
ACCAAACACAAAGGGGTTCTCTGACTGTAGTTGACATCCTTATAAATGGATGTGCACATTTGCCAACACT
GAGTGGCTTTCATCCTGGAGCAGACTTTGCAGTCTGTGGACTGCAACACAACATTGCCTTTATGTGTAAC
TCTTGGCTGAAGCTCTTACACCAATGCTGGGGGACATGTACCTCCCAGGGGCCCAGGAAGACTACGGGAG
GCTACACCAACGTCAATCAGAGGGGCCTGTGTAGCTACCGATAAGCGGACCCTCAAGAGGGCATTAGCAA
TAGTGTTTATAAGGCCCCCTTGTTAACCCTAAACGGGTAGCATATGCTTCCCGGGTAGTAGTATATACTA
TCCAGACTAACCCTAATTCAATAGCATATGTTACCCAACGGGAAGCATATGCTATCGAATTAGGGTTAGT
AAAAGGGTCCTAAGGAACAGCGATATCTCCCACCCCATGAGCTGTCACGGTTTTATTTACATGGGGTCAG
GATTCCACGAGGGTAGTGAACCATTTTAGTCACAAGGGCAGTGGCTGAAGATCAAGGAGCGGGCAGTGAA
CTCTCCTGAATCTTCGCCTGCTTCTTCATTCTCCTTCGTTTAGCTAATAGAATAACTGCTGAGTTGTGAA
CAGTAAGGTGTATGTGAGGTGCTCGAAAACAAGGTTTCAGGTGACGCCCCCAGAATAAAATTTGGACGGG
GGGTTCAGTGGTGGCATTGTGCTATGACACCAATATAACCCTCACAAACCCCTTGGGCAATAAATACTAG
TGTAGGAATGAAACATTCTGAATATCTTTAACAATAGAAATCCATGGGGTGGGGACAAGCCGTAAAGACT
GGATGTCCATCTCACACGAATTTATGGCTATGGGCAACACATAATCCTAGTGCAATATGATACTGGGGTT
ATTAAGATGTGTCCCAGGCAGGGACCAAGACAGGTGAACCATGTTGTTACACTCTATTTGTAACAAGGGG
AAAGAGAGTGGACGCCGACAGCAGCGGACTCCACTGGTTGTCTCTAACACCCCCGAAAATTAAACGGGGC
TCCACGCCAATGGGGCCCATAAACAAAGACAAGTGGCCACTCTTTTTTTTGAAATTGTGGAGTGGGGGCA
CGCGTCAGCCCCCACACGCCGCCCTGCGGTTTTGGACTGTAAAATAAGGGTGTAATAACTTGGCTGATTG
TAACCCCGCTAACCACTGCGGTCAAACCACTTGCCCACAAAACCACTAATGGCACCCCGGGGAATACCTG
CATAAGTAGGTGGGCGGGCCAAGATAGGGGCGCGATTGCTGCGATCTGGAGGACAAATTACACACACTTG
CGCCTGAGCGCCAAGCACAGGGTTGTTGGTCCTCATATTCACGAGGTCGCTGAGAGCACGGTGGGCTAAT
GTTGCCATGGGTAGCATATACTACCCAAATATCTGGATAGCATATGCTATCCTAATCTATATCTGGGTAG
CATAGGCTATCCTAATCTATATCTGGGTAGCATATGCTATCCTAATCTATATCTGGGTAGTATATGCTAT
CCTAATTTATATCTGGGTAGCATAGGCTATCCTAATCTATATCTGGGTAGCATATGCTATCCTAATCTAT
ATCTGGGTAGTATATGCTATCCTAATCTGTATCCGGGTAGCATATGCTATCCTAATAGAGATTAGGGTAG
TATATGCTATCCTAATTTATATCTGGGTAGCATATACTACCCAAATATCTGGATAGCATATGCTATCCTA
ATCTATATCTGGGTAGCATATGCTATCCTAATCTATATCTGGGTAGCATAGGCTATCCTAATCTATATCT
GGGTAGCATATGCTATCCTAATCTATATCTGGGTAGTATATGCTATCCTAATTTATATCTGGGTAGCATA
GGCTATCCTAATCTATATCTGGGTAGCATATGCTATCCTAATCTATATCTGGGTAGTATATGCTATCCTA
ATCTGTATCCGGGTAGCATATGCTATCCTCATGCATATACAGTCAGCATATGATACCCAGTAGTAGAGTG
GGAGTGCTATCCTTTGCATATGCCGCCACCTCCCAAGGGGGCGTGAATTTTCGCTGCTTGTCCTTTTCCT
GCTGGTTGCTCCCATTCTTAGGTGAATTTAAGGAGGCCAGGCTAAAGCCGTCGCATGTCTGATTGCTCAC
CAGGTAAATGTCGCTAATGTTTTCCAACGCGAGAAGGTGTTGAGCGCGGAGCTGAGTGACGTGACAACAT
GGGTATGCCCAATTGCCCCATGTTGGGAGGACGAAAATGGTGACAAGACAGATGGCCAGAAATACACCAA
CAGCACGCATGATGTCTACTGGGGATTTATTCTTTAGTGCGGGGGAATACACGGCTTTTAATACGATTGA
GGGCGTCTCCTAACAAGTTACATCACTCCTGCCCTTCCTCACCCTCATCTCCATCACCTCCTTCATCTCC
GTCATCTCCGTCATCACCCTCCGCGGCAGCCCCTTCCACCATAGGTGGAAACCAGGGAGGCAAATCTACT
CCATCGTCAAAGCTGCACACAGTCACCCTGATATTGCAGGTAGGAGCGGGCTTTGTCATAACAAGGTCCT
TAATCGCATCCTTCAAAACCTCAGCAAATATATGAGTTTGTAAAAAGACCATGAAATAACAGACAATGGA
CTCCCTTAGCGGGCCAGGTTGTGGGCCGGGTCCAGGGGCCATTCCAAAGGGGAGACGACTCAATGGTGTA
AGACGACATTGTGGAATAGCAAGGGCAGTTCCTCGCCTTAGGTTGTAAAGGGAGGTCTTACTACCTCCAT
ATACGAACACACCGGCGACCCAAGTTCCTTCGTCGGTAGTCCTTTCTACGTGACTCCTAGCCAGGAGAGC
TCTTAAACCTTCTGCAATGTTCTCAAATTTCGGGTTGGAACCTCCTTGACCACGATGCTTTCCAAACCAC
CCTCCTTTTTTGCGCCTGCCTCCATCACCCTGACCCCGGGGTCCAGTGCTTGGGCCTTCTCCTGGGTCAT
CTGCGGGGCCCTGCTCTATCGCTCCCGGGGGCACGTCAGGCTCACCATCTGGGCCACCTTCTTGGTGGTA
TTCAAAATAATCGGCTTCCCCTACAGGGTGGAAAAATGGCCTTCTACCTGGAGGGGGCCTGCGCGGTGGA
GACCCGGATGATGATGACTGACTACTGGGACTCCTGGGCCTCTTTTCTCCACGTCCACGACCTCTCCCCC
TGGCTCTTTCACGACTTCCCCCCCTGGCTCTTTCACGTCCTCTACCCCGGCGGCCTCCACTACCTCCTCG
ACCCCGGCCTCCACTACCTCCTCGACCCCGGCCTCCACTGCCTCCTCGACCCCGGCCTCCACCTCCTGCT
CCTGCCCCTCCTGCTCCTGCCCCTCCTCCTGCTCCTGCCCCTCCTGCCCCTCCTGCTCCTGCCCCTCCTG
CCCCTCCTGCTCCTGCCCCTCCTGCCCCTCCTGCTCCTGCCCCTCCTGCCCCTCCTCCTGCTCCTGCCCC
TCCTGCCCCTCCTCCTGCTCCTGCCCCTCCTGCCCCTCCTGCTCCTGCCCCTCCTGCCCCTCCTGCTCCT
GCCCCTCCTGCCCCTCCTGCTCCTGCCCCTCCTGCTCCTGCCCCTCCTGCTCCTGCCCCTCCTGCTCCTG
CCCCTCCTGCCCCTCCTGCCCCTCCTCCTGCTCCTGCCCCTCCTGCTCCTGCCCCTCCTGCCCCTCCTGC
CCCTCCTGCTCCTGCCCCTCCTCCTGCTCCTGCCCCTCCTGCCCCTCCTGCCCCTCCTCCTGCTCCTGCC
CCTCCTGCCCCTCCTCCTGCTCCTGCCCCTCCTCCTGCTCCTGCCCCTCCTGCCCCTCCTGCCCCTCCTC
CTGCTCCTGCCCCTCCTGCCCCTCCTCCTGCTCCTGCCCCTCCTCCTGCTCCTGCCCCTCCTGCCCCTCC
TGCCCCTCCTCCTGCTCCTGCCCCTCCTCCTGCTCCTGCCCCTCCTGCCCCTCCTGCCCCTCCTGCCCCT
CCTCCTGCTCCTGCCCCTCCTCCTGCTCCTGCCCCTCCTGCTCCTGCCCCTCCCGCTCCTGCTCCTGCTC
CTGTTCCACCGTGGGTCCCTTTGCAGCCAATGCAACTTGGACGTTTTTGGGGTCTCCGGACACCATCTCT
ATGTCTTGGCCCTGATCCTGAGCCGCCCGGGGCTCCTGGTCTTCCGCCTCCTCGTCCTCGTCCTCTTCCC
CGTCCTCGTCCATGGTTATCACCCCCTCTTCTTTGAGGTCCACTGCCGCCGGAGCCTTCTGGTCCAGATG
TGTCTCCCTTCTCTCCTAGGCCATTTCCAGGTCCTGTACCTGGCCCCTCGTCAGACATGATTCACACTAA
AAGAGATCAATAGACATCTTTATTAGACGACGCTCAGTGAATACAGGGAGTGCAGACTCCTGCCCCCTCC
AACAGCCCCCCCACCCTCATCCCCTTCATGGTCGCTGTCAGACAGATCCAGGTCTGAAAATTCCCCATCC
TCCGAACCATCCTCGTCCTCATCACCAATTACTCGCAGCCCGGAAAACTCCCGCTGAACATCCTCAAGAT
TTGCGTCCTGAGCCTCAAGCCAGGCCTCAAATTCCTCGTCCCCCTTTTTGCTGGACGGTAGGGATGGGGA
TTCTCGGGACCCCTCCTCTTCCTCTTCAAGGTCACCAGACAGAGATGCTACTGGGGCAACGGAAGAAAAG
CTGGGTGCGGCCTGTGAGGATCAGCTTATCGATGATAAGCTGTCAAACATGAGAATTCTTGAAGACGAAA
GGGCCTCGTGATACGCCTATTTTTATAGGTTAATGTCATGATAATAATGGTTTCTTAGACGTCAGGTGGC
ACTTTTCGGGGAAATGTGCGCGGAACCCCTATTTGTTTATTTTTCTAAATACATTCAAATATGTATCCGC
TCATGAGACAATAACCCTGATAAATGCTTCAATAATATTGAAAAAGGAAGAGTATGAGTATTCAACATTT
CCGTGTCGCCCTTATTCCCTTTTTTGCGGCATTTTGCCTTCCTGTTTTTGCTCACCCAGAAACGCTGGTG
AAAGTAAAAGATGCTGAAGATCAGTTGGGTGCACGAGTGGGTTACATCGAACTGGATCTCAACAGCGGTA
AGATCCTTGAGAGTTTTCGCCCCGAAGAACGTTTTCCAATGATGAGCACTTTTAAAGTTCTGCTATGTGG
CGCGGTATTATCCCGTGTTGACGCCGGGCAAGAGCAACTCGGTCGCCGCATACACTATTCTCAGAATGAC
TTGGTTGAGTACTCACCAGTCACAGAAAAGCATCTTACGGATGGCATGACAGTAAGAGAATTATGCAGTG
CTGCCATAACCATGAGTGATAACACTGCGGCCAACTTACTTCTGACAACGATCGGAGGACCGAAGGAGCT
AACCGCTTTTTTGCACAACATGGGGGATCATGTAACTCGCCTTGATCGTTGGGAACCGGAGCTGAATGAA
GCCATACCAAACGACGAGCGTGACACCACGATGCCTGCAGCAATGGCAACAACGTTGCGCAAACTATTAA
CTGGCGAACTACTTACTCTAGCTTCCCGGCAACAATTAATAGACTGGATGGAGGCGGATAAAGTTGCAGG
ACCACTTCTGCGCTCGGCCCTTCCGGCTGGCTGGTTTATTGCTGATAAATCTGGAGCCGGTGAGCGTGGG
TCTCGCGGTATCATTGCAGCACTGGGGCCAGATGGTAAGCCCTCCCGTATCGTAGTTATCTACACGACGG
GGAGTCAGGCAACTATGGATGAACGAAATAGACAGATCGCTGAGATAGGTGCCTCACTGATTAAGCATTG
GTAACTGTCAGACCAAGTTTACTCATATATACTTTAGATTGATTTAAAACTTCATTTTTAATTTAAAAGG
ATCTAGGTGAAGATCCTTTTTGATAATCTCATGACCAAAATCCCTTAACGTGAGTTTTCGTTCCACTGAG
CGTCAGACCCCGTAGAAAAGATCAAAGGATCTTCTTGAGATCCTTTTTTTCTGCGCGTAATCTGCTGCTT
GCAAACAAAAAAACCACCGCTACCAGCGGTGGTTTGTTTGCCGGATCAAGAGCTACCAACTCTTTTTCCG
AAGGTAACTGGCTTCAGCAGAGCGCAGATACCAAATACTGTCCTTCTAGTGTAGCCGTAGTTAGGCCACC
ACTTCAAGAACTCTGTAGCACCGCCTACATACCTCGCTCTGCTAATCCTGTTACCAGTGGCTGCTGCCAG
TGGCGATAAGTCGTGTCTTACCGGGTTGGACTCAAGACGATAGTTACCGGATAAGGCGCAGCGGTCGGGC
TGAACGGGGGGTTCGTGCACACAGCCCAGCTTGGAGCGAACGACCTACACCGAACTGAGATACCTACAGC
GTGAGCTATGAGAAAGCGCCACGCTTCCCGAAGGGAGAAAGGCGGACAGGTATCCGGTAAGCGGCAGGGT
CGGAACAGGAGAGCGCACGAGGGAGCTTCCAGGGGGAAACGCCTGGTATCTTTATAGTCCTGTCGGGTTT
CGCCACCTCTGACTTGAGCGTCGATTTTTGTGATGCTCGTCAGGGGGGCGGAGCCTATGGAAAAACGCCA
GCAACGCGGCCTTTTTACGGTTCCTGGCCTTTTGCTGGCCTTGAAGCTGTCCCTGATGGTCGTCATCTAC
CTGCCTGGACAGCATGGCCTGCAACGCGGGCATCCCGATGCCGCCGGAAGCGAGAAGAATCATAATGGGG
AAGGCCATCCAGCCTCGCGTCGCGAACGCCAGCAAGACGTAGCCCAGCGCGTCGGCCCCGAGATGCGCCG
CGTGCGGCTGCTGGAGATGGCGGACGCGATGGATATGTTCTGCCAAGGGTTGGTTTGCGCATTCACAGTT
CTCCGCAAGAATTGATTGGCTCCAATTCTTGGAGTGGTGAATCCGTTAGCGAGGTGCCGCCCTGCTTCAT
CCCCGTGGCCCGTTGCTCGCGTTTGCTGGCGGTGTCCCCGGAAGAAATATATTTGCATGTCTTTAGTTCT
ATGATGACACAAACCCCGCCCAGCGTCTTGTCATTGGCGAATTCGAACACGCAGATGCAGTCGGGGCGGC
GCGGTCCGAGGTCCACTTCGCATATTAAGGTGACGCGTGTGGCCTCGAACACCGAGCGACCCTGCAGCGA
CCCGCTTAACAGCGTCAACAGCGTGCCGCAGATCCCGGGGGGCAATGAGATATGAAAAAGCCTGAACTCA
CCGCGACGTCTGTCGAGAAGTTTCTGATCGAAAAGTTCGACAGCGTCTCCGACCTGATGCAGCTCTCGGA
GGGCGAAGAATCTCGTGCTTTCAGCTTCGATGTAGGAGGGCGTGGATATGTCCTGCGGGTAAATAGCTGC
GCCGATGGTTTCTACAAAGATCGTTATGTTTATCGGCACTTTGCATCGGCCGCGCTCCCGATTCCGGAAG
TGCTTGACATTGGGGAATTCAGCGAGAGCCTGACCTATTGCATCTCCCGCCGTGCACAGGGTGTCACGTT
GCAAGACCTGCCTGAAACCGAACTGCCCGCTGTTCTGCAGCCGGTCGCGGAGGCCATGGATGCGATCGCT
GCGGCCGATCTTAGCCAGACGAGCGGGTTCGGCCCATTCGGACCGCAAGGAATCGGTCAATACACTACAT
GGCGTGATTTCATATGCGCGATTGCTGATCCCCATGTGTATCACTGGCAAACTGTGATGGACGACACCGT
CAGTGCGTCCGTCGCGCAGGCTCTCGATGAGCTGATGCTTTGGGCCGAGGACTGCCCCGAAGTCCGGCAC
CTCGTGCACGCGGATTTCGGCTCCAACAATGTCCTGACGGACAATGGCCGCATAACAGCGGTCATTGACT
GGAGCGAGGCGATGTTCGGGGATTCCCAATACGAGGTCGCCAACATCTTCTTCTGGAGGCCGTGGTTGGC
TTGTATGGAGCAGCAGACGCGCTACTTCGAGCGGAGGCATCCGGAGCTTGCAGGATCGCCGCGGCTCCGG
GCGTATATGCTCCGCATTGGTCTTGACCAACTCTATCAGAGCTTGGTTGACGGCAATTTCGATGATGCAG
CTTGGGCGCAGGGTCGATGCGACGCAATCGTCCGATCCGGAGCCGGGACTGTCGGGCGTACACAAATCGC
CCGCAGAAGCGCGGCCGTCTGGACCGATGGCTGTGTAGAAGTACTCGCCGATAGTGGAAACCGACGCCCC
AGCACTCGTCCGGATCGGGAGATGGGGGAGGCTAACTGAAACACGGAAGGAGACAATACCGGAAGGAACC
CGCGCTATGACGGCAATAAAAAGACAGAATAAAACGCACGGGTGTTGGGTCGTTTGTTCATAAACGCGGG
GTTCGGTCCCAGGGCTGGCACTCTGTCGATACCCCACCGAGACCCCATTGGGGCCAATACGCCCGCGTTT
CTTCCTTTTCCCCACCCCACCCCCCAAGTTCGGGTGAAGGCCCAGGGCTCGCAGCCAACGTCGGGGCGGC
AGGCCCTGCCATAGCCACTGGCCCCGTGGGTTAGGGACGGGGTCCCCCATGGGGAATGGTTTATGGTTCG
TGGGGGTTATTATTTTGGGCGTTGCGTGGGGTCAGGTCCACGACTGGACTGAGCAGACAGACCCATGGTT
TTTGGATGGCCTGGGCATGGACCGCATGTACTGGCGCGACACGAACACCGGGCGTCTGTGGCTGCCAAAC
ACCCCCGACCCCCAAAAACCACCGCGCGGATTTCTGGCGTGCCAAGCTAGTCGACCAATTCTCATGTTTG
ACAGCTTATCATCGCAGATCCGGGCAACGTTGTTGCCATTGCTGCAGGCGCAGAACTGGTAGGTATGGAA
GATCTATACATTGAATCAATATTGGCAATTAGCCATATTAGTCATTGGTTATATAGCATAAATCAATATT
GGCTATTGGCCATTGCATACGTTGTATCTATATCATAATATGTACATTTATATTGGCTCATGTCCAATAT
GACCGCCATGTTGACATTGATTATTGACTAGTTATTAATAGTAATCAATTACGGGGTCATTAGTTCATAG
CCCATATATGGAGTTCCGCGTTACATAACTTACGGTAAATGGCCCGCCTGGCTGACCGCCCAACGACCCC
CGCCCATTGACGTCAATAATGACGTATGTTCCCATAGTAACGCCAATAGGGACTTTCCATTGACGTCAAT
GGGTGGAGTATTTACGGTAAACTGCCCACTTGGCAGTACATCAAGTGTATCATATGCCAAGTCCGCCCCC
TATTGACGTCAATGACGGTAAATGGCCCGCCTGGCATTATGCCCAGTACATGACCTTACGGGACTTTCCT
ACTTGGCAGTACATCTACGTATTAGTCATCGCTATTACCATGGTGATGCGGTTTTGGCAGTACACCAATG
GGCGTGGATAGCGGTTTGACTCACGGGGATTTCCAAGTCTCCACCCCATTGACGTCAATGGGAGTTTGTT
TTGGCACCAAAATCAACGGGACTTTCCAAAATGTCGTAATAACCCCGCCCCGTTGACGCAAATGGGCGGT
AGGCGTGTACGGTGGGAGGTCTATATAAGCAGAGCTCGTTTAGTGAACCGTCAGATCTCTAGAAGCTGGG
TACCAGCTGCTAGC
