>Addgene plasmid #123273 | pCEP4-BG505.SOSIP-gp160 | addgene partial sequence | sequence record 240414 | Addgene Partial NGS Result
CAGGTCCTGTACCTGGCCCCTCGTCAGACATGATTCACACTAAAAGAGATCAATAGACATCTTTATTAGA
CGACGCTCAGTGAATACAGGGAGTGCAGACTCCTGCCCCCTCCAACAGCCCCCCCACCCTCATCCCCTTC
ATGGTCGCTGTCAGACAGATCCAGGTCTGAAAATTCCCCATCCTCCGAACCATCCTCGTCCTCATCACCA
ATTACTCGCAGCCCGGAAAACTCCCGCTGAACATCCTCAAGATTTGCGTCCTGAGCCTCAAGCCAGGCCT
CAAATTCCTCGTCCCCCTTTTTGCTGGACGGTAGGGATGGGGATTCTCGGGACCCCTCCTCTTCCTCTTC
AAGGTCACCAGACAGAGATGCTACTGGGGCAACGGAAGAAAAGCTGGGTGCGGCCTGTGAGGATCAGCTT
ATCGATGATAAGCTGTCAAACATGAGAATTCTTGAAGACGAAAGGGCCTCGTGATACGCCTATTTTTATA
GGTTAATGTCATGATAATAATGGTTTCTTAGACGTCAGGTGGCACTTTTCGGGGAAATGTGCGCGGAACC
CCTATTTGTTTATTTTTCTAAATACATTCAAATATGTATCCGCTCATGAGACAATAACCCTGATAAATGC
TTCAATAATATTGAAAAAGGAAGAGTATGAGTATTCAACATTTCCGTGTCGCCCTTATTCCCTTTTTTGC
GGCATTTTGCCTTCCTGTTTTTGCTCACCCAGAAACGCTGGTGAAAGTAAAAGATGCTGAAGATCAGTTG
GGTGCACGAGTGGGTTACATCGAACTGGATCTCAACAGCGGTAAGATCCTTGAGAGTTTTCGCCCCGAAG
AACGTTTTCCAATGATGAGCACTTTTAAAGTTCTGCTATGTGGCGCGGTATTATCCCGTGTTGACGCCGG
GCAAGAGCAACTCGGTCGCCGCATACACTATTCTCAGAATGACTTGGTTGAGTACTCACCAGTCACAGAA
AAGCATCTTACGGATGGCATGACAGTAAGAGAATTATGCAGTGCTGCCATAACCATGAGTGATAACACTG
CGGCCAACTTACTTCTGACAACGATCGGAGGACCGAAGGAGCTAACCGCTTTTTTGCACAACATGGGGGA
TCATGTAACTCGCCTTGATCGTTGGGAACCGGAGCTGAATGAAGCCATACCAAACGACGAGCGTGACACC
ACGATGCCTGCAGCAATGGCAACAACGTTGCGCAAACTATTAACTGGCGAACTACTTACTCTAGCTTCCC
GGCAACAATTAATAGACTGGATGGAGGCGGATAAAGTTGCAGGACCACTTCTGCGCTCGGCCCTTCCGGC
TGGCTGGTTTATTGCTGATAAATCTGGAGCCGGTGAGCGTGGGTCTCGCGGTATCATTGCAGCACTGGGG
CCAGATGGTAAGCCCTCCCGTATCGTAGTTATCTACACGACGGGGAGTCAGGCAACTATGGATGAACGAA
ATAGACAGATCGCTGAGATAGGTGCCTCACTGATTAAGCATTGGTAACTGTCAGACCAAGTTTACTCATA
TATACTTTAGATTGATTTAAAACTTCATTTTTAATTTAAAAGGATCTAGGTGAAGATCCTTTTTGATAAT
CTCATGACCAAAATCCCTTAACGTGAGTTTTCGTTCCACTGAGCGTCAGACCCCGTAGAAAAGATCAAAG
GATCTTCTTGAGATCCTTTTTTTCTGCGCGTAATCTGCTGCTTGCAAACAAAAAAACCACCGCTACCAGC
GGTGGTTTGTTTGCCGGATCAAGAGCTACCAACTCTTTTTCCGAAGGTAACTGGCTTCAGCAGAGCGCAG
ATACCAAATACTGTYCTTCTAGTGTAGCCGTAGTTAGGCCACCACTTCAAGAACTCTGTAGCACCGCCTA
CATACCTCGCTCTGCTAATCCTGTTACCAGTGGCTGCTGCCAGTGGCGATAAGTCGTGTCTTACCGGGTT
GGACTCAAGACGATAGTTACCGGATAAGGCGCAGCGGTCGGGCTGAACGGGGGGTTCGTGCACACAGCCC
AGCTTGGAGCGAACGACCTACACCGAACTGAGATACCTACAGCGTGAGCTATGAGAAAGCGCCACGCTTC
CCGAAGGGAGAAAGGCGGACAGGTATCCGGTAAGCGGCAGGGTCGGAACAGGAGAGCGCACGAGGGAGCT
TCCAGGGGGAAACGCCTGGTATCTTTATAGTCCTGTCGGGTTTCGCCACCTCTGACTTGAGCGTCGATTT
TTGTGATGCTCGTCAGGGGGGCGGAGCCTATGGAAAAACGCCAGCAACGCGGCCTTTTTACGGTTCCTGG
CCTTTTGCTGGCCTTGAAGCTGTCCCTGATGGTCGTCATCTACCTGCCTGGACAGCATGGCCTGCAACGC
GGGCATCCCGATGCCGCCGGAAGCGAGAAGAATCATAATGGGGAAGGCCATCCAGCCTCGCGTCGCGAAC
GCCAGCAAGACGTAGCCCAGCGCGTCGGCCCCGAGATGCGCCGCGTGCGGCTGCTGGAGATGGCGGACGC
GATGGATATGTTCTGCCAAGGGTTGGTTTGCGCATTCACAGTTCTCCGCAAGAATTGATTGGCTCCAATT
CTTGGAGTGGTGAATCCGTTAGCGAGGTGCCGCCCTGCTTCATCCCCGTGGCCCGTTGCTCGCGTTTGCT
GGCGGTGTCCCCGGAAGAAATATATTTGCATGTCTTTAGTTCTATGATGACACAAACCCCGCCCAGCGTC
TTGTCATTGGCGAATTCGAACACGCAGATGCAGTCGGGGCGGCGCGGTCCGAGGTCCACTTCGCATATTA
AGGTGACGCGTGTGGCCTCGAACACCGAGCGACCCTGCAGCGACCCGCTTAACAGCGTCAACAGCGTGCC
GCAGATCCCGGGGGGCAATGAGATATGAAAAAGCCTGAACTCACCGCGACGTCTGTCGAGAAGTTTCTGA
TCGAAAAGTTCGACAGCGTCTCCGACCTGATGCAGCTCTCGGAGGGCGAAGAATCTCGTGCTTTCAGCTT
CGATGTAGGAGGGCGTGGATATGTCCTGCGGGTAAATAGCTGCGCCGATGGTTTCTACAAAGATCGTTAT
GTTTATCGGCACTTTGCATCGGCCGCGCTCCCGATTCCGGAAGTGCTTGACATTGGGGAATTCAGCGAGA
GCCTGACCTATTGCATCTCCCGCCGTGCACAGGGTGTCACGTTGCAAGACCTGCCTGAAACCGAACTGCC
CGCTGTTCTGCAGCCGGTCGCGGAGGCCATGGATGCGATCGCTGCGGCCGATCTTAGCCAGACGAGCGGG
TTCGGCCCATTCGGACCGCAAGGAATCGGTCAATACACTACATGGCGTGATTTCATATGCGCGATTGCTG
ATCCCCATGTGTATCACTGGCAAACTGTGATGGACGACACCGTCAGTGCGTCCGTCGCGCAGGCTCTCGA
TGAGCTGATGCTTTGGGCCGAGGACTGCCCCGAAGTCCGGCACCTCGTGCACGCGGATTTCGGCTCCAAC
AATGTCCTGACGGACAATGGCCGCATAACAGCGGTCATTGACTGGAGCGAGGCGATGTTCGGGGATTCCC
AATACGAGGTCGCCAACATCTTCTTCTGGAGGCCGTGGTTGGCTTGTATGGAGCAGCAGACGCGCTACTT
CGAGCGGAGGCATCCGGAGCTTGCAGGATCGCCGCGGCTCCGGGCGTATATGCTCCGCATTGGTCTTGAC
CAACTCTATCAGAGCTTGGTTGACGGCAATTTCGATGATGCAGCTTGGGCGCAGGGTCGATGCGACGCAA
TCGTCCGATCCGGAGCCGGGACTGTCGGGCGTACACAAATCGCCCGCAGAAGCGCGGCCGTCTGGACCGA
TGGCTGTGTAGAAGTACTCGCCGATAGTGGAAACCGACGCCCCAGCACTCGTCCGGATCGGGAGATGGGG
GAGGCTAACTGAAACACGGAAGGAGACAATACCGGAAGGAACCCGCGCTATGACGGCAATAAAAAGACAG
AATAAAACGCACGGGTGTTGGGTCGTTTGTTCATAAACGCGGGGTTCGGTCCCAGGGCTGGCACTCTGTC
GATACCCCACCGAGACCCCATTGGGGCCAATACGCCCGCGTTTCTTCCTTTTCCCCACCCCACCCCCCAA
GTTCGGGTGAAGGCCCAGGGCTCGCAGCCAACGTCGGGGCGGCAGGCCCTGCCATAGCCACTGGCCCCGT
GGGTTAGGGACGGGGTCCCCCATGGGGAATGGTTTATGGTTCGTGGGGGTTATTATTTTGGGCGTTGCGT
GGGGTCAGGTCCACGACTGGACTGAGCAGACAGACCCATGGTTTTTGGATGGCCTGGGCATGGACCGCAT
GTACTGGCGCGACACGAACACCGGGCGTCTGTGGCTGCCAAACACCCCCGACCCCCAAAAACCACCGCGC
GGATTTCTGGCGTGCCAAGCTAGTCGACCAATTCTCATGTTTGACAGCTTATCATCGCAGATCCGGGCAA
CGTTGTTGCCATTGCTGCAGGCGCAGAACTGGTAGGTATGGAAGATCTATACATTGAATCAATATTGGCA
ATTAGCCATATTAGTCATTGGTTATATAGCATAAATCAATATTGGCTATTGGCCATTGCATACGTTGTAT
CTATATCATAATATGTACATTTATATTGGCTCATGTCCAATATGACCGCCATGTTGACATTGATTATTGA
CTAGTTATTAATAGTAATCAATTACGGGGTCATTAGTTCATAGCCCATATATGGAGTTCCGCGTTACATA
ACTTACGGTAAATGGCCCGCCTGGCTGACCGCCCAACGACCCCCGCCCATTGACGTCAATAATGACGTAT
GTTCCCATAGTAACGCCAATAGGGACTTTCCATTGACGTCAATGGGTGGAGTATTTACGGTAAACTGCCC
ACTTGGCAGTACATCAAGTGTATCATATGCCAAGTCCGCCCCCTATTGACGTCAATGACGGTAAATGGCC
CGCCTGGCATTATGCCCAGTACATGACCTTACGGGACTTTCCTACTTGGCAGTACATCTACGTATTAGTC
ATCGCTATTACCATGGTGATGCGGTTTTGGCAGTACACCAATGGGCGTGGATAGCGGTTTGACTCACGGG
GATTTCCAAGTCTCCACCCCATTGACGTCAATGGGAGTTTGTTTTGGCACCAAAATCAACGGGACTTTCC
AAAATGTCGTAATAACCCCGCCCCGTTGACGCAAATGGGCGGTAGGCGTGTACGGTGGGAGGTCTATATA
AGCAGAGCTCGTTTAGTGAACCGTCAGATCTCTAGAAGCTGGGTACCAGCTGCTAGCGCCACCATGCCAA
TGGGCTCCCTTCAGCCCTTGGCTACCCTGTACCTTCTTGGGATGTTGGTCGCATCTGTGCTTGCCGCAGA
AAACTTGTGGGTAACTGTCTACTATGGAGTACCCGTTTGGAAAGACGCAGAAACAACGCTTTTTTGCGCA
TCCGACGCGAAGGCATACGAAACGGAAAAGCACAATGTTTGGGCAACGCATGCCTGCGTCCCGACAGACC
CAAATCCTCAGGAGATTCACCTTGAGAATGTAACAGAGGAATTCAACATGTGGAAGAATAACATGGTAGA
ACAAATGCATACGGATATTATCAGTCTTTGGGACCAGAGCCTTAAACCTTGCGTTAAACTTACGCCCCTC
TGCGTAACTCTGCAATGTACTAACGTAACGAATAACATTACGGACGACATGCGCGGCGAACTGAAGAATT
GCAGCTTTAATATGACAACGGAGTTGCGAGATAAAAAGCAGAAGGTGTACAGCCTCTTCTACAGGCTTGA
CGTTGTGCAAATAAACGAAAACCAGGGGAACAGGAGCAATAACTCCAATAAAGAATACAGATTGATCAAC
TGTAACACTAGCGCAATAACCCAGGCCTGCCCGAAGGTGTCATTTGAGCCGATTCCTATACACTATTGCG
CCCCGGCAGGGTTTGCGATCTTGAAATGCAAGGATAAGAAGTTTAATGGAACTGGTCCCTGTCCCAGTGT
GAGTACGGTTCAGTGTACCCACGGCATAAAGCCAGTGGTATCCACTCAGCTTCTCCTCAATGGCAGCCTC
GCAGAGGAAGAGGTCATGATACGGAGTGAGAATATTACTAACAATGCCAAGAATATCTTGGTCCAATTTA
ATACCCCCGTCCAGATTAATTGTACCCGACCTAATAATAATACCAGAAAATCCATTCGCATCGGACCAGG
TCAGGCGTTCTATGCCACGGGAGATATAATAGGTGACATCCGACAGGCGCATTGCAATGTAAGCAAGGCC
ACATGGAATGAGACTCTGGGTAAAGTTGTCAAGCAGCTCAGGAAGCATTTCGGGAACAATACCATCATCC
GATTTGCGAACAGTAGTGGGGGTGATCTTGAAGTAACTACACATTCATTTAACTGCGGCGGGGAGTTTTT
TTATTGTAACACATCCGGGTTGTTCAACTCCACTTGGATATCTAACACTAGTGTTCAGGGATCAAACTCC
ACAGGATCAAACGATAGTATAACACTTCCTTGTCGCATCAAACAGATTATCAACATGTGGCAGCGAATCG
GCCAGGCGATGTACGCCCCGCCTATCCAGGGAGTAATACGGTGCGTAAGCAACATAACGGGCCTTATACT
TACGCGCGATGGAGGCAGCACTAATTCTACCACTGAGACGTTCCGGCCTGGCGGTGGGGACATGCGAGAC
AACTGGCGGTCTGAGTTGTACAAGTACAAAGTGGTTAAAATCGAACCCCTGGGTGTCGCCCCAACGAGAT
GTAAACGACGGGTAGTGGGAAGGAGGAGAAGGCGACGGGCGGTCGGCATTGGGGCCGTTTTCTTGGGTTT
TCTGGGGGCGGCTGGGAGCACTATGGGAGCAGCTAGTATGACCCTGACCGTACAGGCGAGGAACCTCCTG
TCCGGTATAGTGCAACAACAGTCAAACCTTCTTAGGGCTCCTGAGGCGCAGCAACATCTCCTTAAGTTGA
CTGTCTGGGGCATAAAGCAACTCCAAGCGCGGGTTCTCGCGGTGGAAAGATACCTTAGGGACCAACAACT
TTTGGGGATTTGGGGTTGTTCAGGCAAACTCATCTGTTGCACTAACGTTCCTTGGAACTCCTCATGGTCT
AACCGAAATCTCTCCGAGATCTGGGATAATATGACATGGTTGCAGTGGGATAAGGAGATTAGCAATTACA
CTCAAATAATCTATGGGCTCCTGGAGGAAAGCCAGAATCAGCAGGAGAAGAATGAACAGGATCTTCTGGC
CCTTGATAAGTGGGCAAGTCTTTGGAATTGGTTCGACATTTCAAATTGGCTTTGGTATATAAAGATATTT
ATAATGATTGTCGGGGGTTTGATAGGTTTGAGGATTGTGTTTGCTGTGCTGTCTGTTATCCACAGGGTTA
GGCAGGGGTATAGTCCGCTCTCTTTTCAAACCCATACCCCCAACCCCAGGGGATTGGACCGACCCGAGCG
GATTGAGGAGGAAGACGGTGAACAGGACCGGGGCAGAAGTACCCGCCTTGTTAGCGGGTTTCTGGCTCTG
GCGTGGGACGACTTGCGGAGCCTTTGCCTCTTCTGCTACCATCGCCTCAGAGATTTTATCTTGATCGCTG
CCAGAATAGTAGAATTGTTGGGCCACAGCTCCCTCAAAGGTTTGAGACTTGGATGGGAAGGTCTTAAATA
CCTGTGGAATTTGCTGGCTTACTGGGGTAGGGAGCTGAAGATTTCTGCCATTAACTTGTTCGACACAATA
GCTATTGCAGTTGCGGAGTGGACTGACAGAGTCATAGAAATAGGCCAAAGATTGTGTCGGGCGTTTCTCC
ACATTCCACGGCGGATTAGGCAAGGACTTGAACGGGCCCTCCTTTAGTAACTCGAGGCCGGCAAGGCCGG
ATCCAGACATGATAAGATACATTGATGAGTTTGGACAAACCACAACTAGAATGCAGTGAAAAAAATGCTT
TATTTGTGAAATTTGTGATGCTATTGCTTTATTTGTAACCATTATAAGCTGCAATAAACAAGTTAACAAC
AACAATTGCATTCATTTTATGTTTCAGGTTCAGGGGGAGGTGTGGGAGGTTTTTTAAAGCAAGTAAAACC
TCTACAAATGTGGTATGGCTGATTATGATCCGGCTGCCTCGCGCGTTTCGGTGATGACGGTGAAAACCTC
TGACACATGCAGCTCCCGGAGACGGTCACAGCTTGTCTGTAAGCGGATGCCGGGAGCAGACAAGCCCGTC
AGGGCGCGTCAGCGGGTGTTGGCGGGTGTCGGGGCGCAGCCATGAGGTCGACTCTAGAGGATCGATCCCC
GCCCCGGACGAACTAAACCTGACTACGACATCTCTGCCCCTTCTTCGCGGGGCAGTGCATGTAATCCCTT
CAGTTGGTTGGTACAACTTGCCAACTGGGCCCTGTTCCACATGTGACACGGGGGGGGACCAAACACAAAG
GGGTTCTCTGACTGTAGTTGACATCCTTATAAATGGATGTGCACATTTGCCAACACTGAGTGGCTTTCAT
CCTGGAGCAGACTTTGCAGTCTGTGGACTGCAACACAACATTGCCTTTATGTGTAACTCTTGGCTGAAGC
TCTTACACCAATGCTGGGGGACATGTACCTCCCAGGGGCCCAGGAAGACTACGGGAGGCTACACCAACGT
CAATCAGAGGGGCCTGTGTAGCTACCGATAAGCGGACCCTCAAGAGGGCATTAGCAATAGTGTTTATAAG
GCCCCCTTGTTAACCCTAAACGGGTAGCATATGCTTCCCGGGTAGTAGTATATACTATCCAGACTAACCC
TAATTCAATAGCATATGTTACCCAACGGGAAGCATATGCTATCGAATTAGGGTTAGTAAAAGGGTCCTAA
GGAACAGCGATATCTCCCACCCCATGAGCTGTCACGGTTTTATTTACATGGGGTCAGGATTCCACGAGGG
TAGTGAACCATTTTAGTCACAAGGGCAGTGGCTGAAGATCAAGGAGCGGGCAGTGAACTCTCCTGAATCT
TCGCCTGCTTCTTCATTCTCCTTCGTTTAGCTAATAGAATAACTGCTGAGTTGTGAACAGTAAGGTGTAT
GTGAGGTGCTCGAAAACAAGGTTTCAGGTGACGCCCCCAGAATAAAATTTGGACGGGGGGTTCAGTGGTG
GCATTGTGCTATGACACCAATATAACCCTCACAAACCCCTTGGGCAATAAATACTAGTGTAGGAATGAAA
CATTCTGAATATCTTTAACAATAGAAATCCATGGGGTGGGGACAAGCCGTAAAGACTGGATGTCCATCTC
ACACGAATTTATGGCTATGGGCAACACATAATCCTAGTGCAATATGATACTGGGGTTATTAAGATGTGTC
CCAGGCAGGGACCAAGACAGGTGAACCATGTTGTTACACTCTATTTGTAACAAGGGGAAAGAGAGTGGAC
GCCGACAGCAGCGGACTCCACTGGTTGTCTCTAACACCCCCGAAAATTAAACGGGGCTCCACGCCAATGG
GGCCCATAAACAAAGACAAGTGGCCACTCTTTTTTTTGAAATTGTGGAGTGGGGGCACGCGTCAGCCCCC
ACACGCCGCCCTGCGGTTTTGGACTGTAAAATAAGGGTGTAATAACTTGGCTGATTGTAACCCCGCTAAC
CACTGCGGTCAAACCACTTGCCCACAAAACCACTAATGGCACCCCGGGGAATACCTGCATAAGTAGGTGG
GCGGGCCAAGATAGGGGCGCGATTGCTGCGATCTGGAGGACAAATTACACACACTTGCGCCTGAGCGCCA
AGCACAGGGTTGTTGGTCCTCATATTCACGAGGTCGCTGAGAGCACGGTGGGCTAATGTTGCCATGGGTA
GCATATACTACCCAAATATCTGGATAGCATATGCTATCCTAATCTATATCTGGGTAGCATAGGCTATCCT
AATCTATATCTGGGTAGCATATGCTATCCTAATCTATATCTGGGTAGTATATGCTATCCTAATTTATATC
TGGGTAGCATAGGCTATCCTAATCTATATCTGGGTAGCATATGCTATCCTAATCTATATCTGGGTAGTAT
ATGCTATCCTAATCTGTATCCGGGTAGCATATGCTATCCTAATAGAGATTAGGGTAGTATATGCTATCCT
AATTTATATCTGGGTAGCATATACTACCCAAATATCTGGATAGCATATGCTATCCTAATCTATATCTGGG
TAGCATATGCTATCCTAATCTATATCTGGGTAGCATAGGCTATCCTAATCTATATCTGGGTAGCATATGC
TATCCTAATCTATATCTGGGTAGTATATGCTATCCTAATTTATATCTGGGTAGCATAGGCTATCCTAATC
TATATCTGGGTAGCATATGCTATCCTAATCTATATCTGGGTAGTATATGCTATCCTAATCTGTATCCGGG
TAGCATATGCTATCCTCATGCATATACAGTCAGCATATGATACCCAGTAGTAGAGTGGGAGTGCTATCCT
TTGCATATGCCGCCACCTCCCAAGGGGGCGTGAATTTTCGCTGCTTGTCCTTTTCCTGCTGGTTGCTCCC
ATTCTTAGGTGAATTTAAGGAGGCCAGGCTAAAGCCGTCGCATGTCTGATTGCTCACCAGGTAAATGTCG
CTAATGTTTTCCAACGCGAGAAGGTGTTGAGCGCGGAGCTGAGTGACGTGACAACATGGGTATGCCCAAT
TGCCCCATGTTGGGAGGACGAAAATGGTGACAAGACAGATGGCCAGAAATACACCAACAGCACGCATGAT
GTCTACTGGGGATTTATTCTTTAGTGCGGGGGAATACACGGCTTTTAATACGATTGAGGGCGTCTCCTAA
CAAGTTACATCACTCCTGCCCTTCCTCACCCTCATCTCCATCACCTCCTTCATCTCCGTCATCTCCGTCA
TCACCCTCCGCGGCAGCCCCTTCCACCATAGGTGGAAACCAGGGAGGCAAATCTACTCCATCGTCAAAGC
TGCACACAGTCACCCTGATATTGCAGGTAGGAGCGGGCTTTGTCATAACAAGGTCCTTAATCGCATCCTT
CAAAACCTCAGCAAATATATGAGTTTGTAAAAAGACCATGAAATAACAGACAATGGACTCCCTTAGCGGG
CCAGGTTGTGGGCCGGGTCCAGGGGCCATTCCAAAGGGGAGACGACTCAATGGTGTAAGACGACATTGTG
GAATAGCAAGGGCAGTTCCTCGCCTTAGGTTGTAAAGGGAGGTCTTACTACCTCCATATACGAACACACC
GGCGACCCAAGTTCCTTCGTCGGTAGTCCTTTCTACGTGACTCCTAGCCAGGAGAGCTCTTAAACCTTCT
GCAATGTTCTCAAATTTCGGGTTGGAACCTCCTTGACCACGATGCTTTCCAAACCACCCTCCTTTTTTGC
GCCTGCCTCCATCACCCTGACCCCGGGGTCCAGTGCTTGGGCCTTCTCCTGGGTCATCTGCGGGGCCCTG
CTCTATCGCTCCCGGGGGCACGTCAGGCTCACCATCTGGGCCACCTTCTTGGTGGTATTCAAAATAATCG
GCTTCCCCTACAGGGTGGAAAAATGGCCTTCTACCTGGAGGGGGCCTGCGCGGTGGAGACCCGGATGATG
ATGACTGACTACTGGGACTCCTGGGCCTCTTTTCTCCACGTCCACGACCTCTCCCCCTGGCTCTTTCACG
ACTTCCCCCCCTGGCTCTTTCACGTCCTCTACCCCGGCGGCCTCCACTACCTCCTCGACCCCGGCCTCCA
CTACCTCCTCGACCCCGGCCTCCACTGCCTCCTCGACCCCGGCCTCCACCTCCTGCTCCTGCCCC
